Addgene plasmid #50049: pfTRAP(VWA)
Purpose: Expresses plasmodium falciparum TRAP VWA domain (41-240) in mammalian cells
Depositing lab: Timothy Springer. Depositing organization: Boston Children's Hospital. Publication: Shape change in the receptor for gliding motility in Plasmodium sporozoites. Song G, Koksal AC, Lu C, Springer TA. Proc Natl Acad Sci U S A. 2012 Dec 26;109(52):21420-5. doi: 10.1073/pnas.1218581109. Epub 2012 Dec 11. PubMed 23236185.
Backbone
  Vector backbone: pIRES2-EGFP
  Backbone size w/o insert (bp): 5400
  Total vector size (bp): 6000
  Modifications to backbone: The vector is modified for LIC cloning, but the insert can also be extracted using 5' Nhe I/sal I/BsiW1, and 3' Spe I, Asc I/BssH II.
  Vector type: Mammalian Expression
  Selectable markers: Neomycin (select with G418)
Growth in bacteria
  Bacterial resistance: Kanamycin, 50 μg/mL
  Growth temperature: 37°C
  Growth strain: DH5alpha
  Copy number: Unknown
Gene/Insert
  Gene/Insert name: pfTRAP(vwa) (alt names: pfTRAP_closed; pfTRAP(41-240))
  Species: Synthetic
  Insert size (bp): 600
  Mutation: C55G, N132S
  GenBank ID: AAA29775
  Entrez Gene: TRAP (a.k.a. PF13_0201, SSP-2, SSP2)
  Promoter: CMV
  Tag / fusion protein: 6Xhis tag (C terminal on insert)
  Cloning method: Ligation Independent Cloning
  Sequencing primers: 5′ CMV-F; 3′ IRES-R
Terms and licenses: Academic/Nonprofit Terms; Industry Terms: Not Available to Industry
How to cite: pfTRAP(VWA) was a gift from Timothy Springer (Addgene plasmid # 50049 ; http://n2t.net/addgene:50049 ; RRID:Addgene_50049)
