[The description below was written by a language model from this plasmid's Addgene catalogue record.]
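Description:
pfTRAP(VWA) is a mammalian expression plasmid of about 6 kb built on the pIRES2-EGFP backbone, which was modified to accept inserts by ligation-independent cloning; restriction sites flanking the cloning position were retained, so the insert can also be excised conventionally. It is propagated in E. coli under kanamycin selection, and the neomycin resistance marker allows G418 selection of transfected mammalian cells. The record gives no copy number and includes no feature table, so the replication origins and other backbone elements are not itemised.

The payload is a synthetic open reading frame of roughly 600 bp encoding the von Willebrand factor A (VWA) domain of Plasmodium falciparum thrombospondin-related anonymous protein (TRAP, also called SSP2), residues 41–240, with a C-terminal 6xHis tag for affinity purification and detection. The insert carries two substitutions, C55G and N132S; the record does not explain their rationale. Expression is driven by the CMV promoter. In the pIRES2-EGFP design, the gene of interest sits upstream of an internal ribosome entry site followed by EGFP, so both proteins are translated from a single bicistronic transcript and green fluorescence reports on transfected or stably expressing cells without fusing the reporter to TRAP. Whether a secretion signal precedes the domain is not stated.

The alternative name pfTRAP_closed and the associated work on shape change in the sporozoite gliding-motility receptor suggest that the construct was used to produce recombinant VWA domain in mammalian cells for structural and biochemical study of TRAP conformational states.
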