>Addgene plasmid #50049 | pfTRAP(VWA) | depositor partial sequence | sequence record 74800 | pfTRAP(VWA) sequence 600 bps
GAGGTATGCAATGACGAGGTGGATTTGTATCTCTTGATGGATGGCTCCGGATCGATCAGGAGGCACAACT
GGGTCAATCATGCGGTCCCCCTGGCCATGAAGCTGATCCAGCAGCTGAATCTCAACGACAATGCCATTCA
CCTCTATGCCAGCGTGTTCTCAAACAACGCGAGAGAGATCATCCGCTTGCACAGCGACGCTTCGAAGAAC
AAGGAAAAGGCACTCATCATTATCAAATCGTTGCTCTCAACGAATCTTCCGTACGGTAAAACGTCATTGA
CCGACGCACTGTTGCAAGTCCGCAAACATCTGAACGATAGAATCAACCGCGAGAATGCGAATCAGCTTGT
AGTAATCCTGACGGACGGTATTCCCGATTCGATTCAAGATTCACTCAAGGAAAGCAGGAAACTTTCAGAC
AGAGGCGTGAAAATCGCTGTGTTTGGAATTGGTCAGGGAATCAACGTGGCATTCAACAGGTTCCTGGTCG
GTTGTCACCCCTCCGATGGAAAATGCAATCTCTACGCGGACTCAGCGTGGGAAAACGTCAAGAACGTGAT
CGGACCCTTTATGAAAGCCGTCTGTGTCGAGGTAGAGAAA
