>Addgene plasmid #50049 | pfTRAP(VWA) | addgene partial sequence | sequence record 76998 | pCDH-rev 5'-GCATTCCTTTGGCGAGAG-3'
GGGCCAGGTTTCCGGGCCCTCACATTGCCAAAAGACGGCAATATGGTGGAAAATAACATATAGACAAACG
CACACCGGCCTTATTCCAAGCGGCTTCGGCCAGTAACGTTAGGGGGGGGGGAGGGAGAGGGGCGGATCCG
GCGCGCCACTAGTTTACGCGTGATGGTGATGGTGATGTTTCTCTACCTCGACACAGACGGCTTTCATAAA
GGGTCCGATCACGTTCTTGACGTTTTCCCACGCTGAGTCCGCGTAGAGATTGCATTTTCCATCGGAGGGG
TGACAACCGACCAGGAACCTGTTGAATGCCACGTTGATTCCCTGACCAATTCCAAACACAGCGATTTTCA
CGCCTCTGTCTGAAAGTTTCCTGCTTTCCTTGAGTGAATCTTGAATCGAATCGGGAATACCGTCCGTCAG
GATTACTACAAGCTGATTCGCATTCTCGCGGTTGATTCTATCGTTCAGATGTTTGCGGACTTGCAACAGT
GCGTCGGTCAATGACGTTTTACCGTACGGAAGATTCGTTGAGAGCAACGATTTGATAATGATGAGTGCCT
TTTCCTTGTTCTTCGAAGCGTCGCTGTGCAAGCGGATGATCTCTCTCGCGTTGTTTGAGAACACGCTGGC
ATAGAGGTGAATGGCATTGTCGTTGAGATTCAGCTGCTGGATCAGCTTCATGGCCAGGGGGACCGCATGA
TTGACCCAGTTGTGCCTCCTGATCGATCCGGAGCCATCCATCAAGAGATACAAATCCACCTCGTCATTGC
ATACC
